Addgene plasmid #124160: pBABE (hygro) mEOS2 hYAP 1-2beta
Purpose: Protein expression for funtional studies of cell growth promotion
Depositing lab: Megan Finch-Edmondson & Marius Sudol. Depositing organization: National University of Singapore. Publication: Identification, basic characterization and evolutionary analysis of differentially spliced mRNA isoforms of human YAP1 gene. Gaffney CJ, Oka T, Mazack V, Hilman D, Gat U, Muramatsu T, Inazawa J, Golden A, Carey DJ, Farooq A, Tromp G, Sudol M. Gene. 2012 Nov 10;509(2):215-22. doi: 10.1016/j.gene.2012.08.025. Epub 2012 Aug 24. PubMed 22939869.
Backbone
  Vector backbone: pBABE (hygro)
  Vector type: Unspecified
Growth in bacteria
  Bacterial resistance: Ampicillin, 100 μg/mL
  Growth temperature: 37°C
  Growth strain: DH5alpha
  Copy number: High Copy
Gene/Insert
  Gene/Insert name: mEOS2-YAP1
  Species: H. sapiens (human)
  Mutation: None (Wild Type)
  GenBank ID: NP_001269029
  Entrez Gene: YAP1 (a.k.a. COB1, YAP, YAP-1, YAP2, YAP65, YKI)
  Cloning method: Restriction Enzyme; 5′ cloning site EcoRI (unknown if destroyed); 3′ cloning site YAP cloned EcoRI-SalI immediately 3' to mEOS2 (unknown if destroyed)
Terms and licenses: Academic/Nonprofit Terms; Industry Terms: Not Available to Industry
Depositor comments: Insert size is approximately 3540. The insert is a fusion of mEOS2 and YAP1.
How to cite: pBABE (hygro) mEOS2 hYAP 1-2beta was a gift from Megan Finch-Edmondson & Marius Sudol (Addgene plasmid # 124160 ; http://n2t.net/addgene:124160 ; RRID:Addgene_124160)
