[The description below was written by a language model from this plasmid's Addgene catalogue record and pLannotate feature annotations shown in this document.]
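Description:
pBABE (hygro) mEOS2 hYAP 1-2beta is built on the pBABE (hygro) backbone. The catalogue lists the vector type as unspecified, but the annotated features are those of a Moloney murine leukemia virus-based retroviral vector. MMLV long terminal repeats flank a packaging signal (Ψ) and a truncated gag segment lacking its start codon. Together these allow the vector RNA to be packaged into retroviral particles when the viral proteins are supplied in trans, and then integrated into target mammalian cells. In bacteria the plasmid is maintained through a high-copy ColE1/pUC-type origin and selected with ampicillin via β-lactamase expressed from its own promoter.

The payload is a fusion of mEos2, a green-to-red photoconvertible fluorescent protein, placed at the N-terminus of wild-type human YAP1, here the 1-2beta splice isoform. The YAP1 coding sequence was inserted as an EcoRI–SalI fragment immediately 3′ of mEos2. No dedicated internal promoter is annotated upstream of the fusion, so expression presumably comes from the 5′ LTR, as is usual for pBABE vectors. Downstream, an SV40 enhancer/early promoter drives the hygromycin phosphotransferase gene (hph), allowing hygromycin selection of stably transduced cells.

The depositor gives the insert as roughly 3.5 kb, whereas the annotated mEos2 and YAP1 coding regions together span about 2.2 kb of the 7,352-nt sequence. The record does not explain the difference. The stated purpose is protein expression for functional studies of cell growth promotion, in the context of work characterising differentially spliced human YAP1 isoforms. The mEos2 tag would also allow the fusion protein to be visualised and tracked by photoconversion in living cells.
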