Features (pLannotate 1.2.2; 13 found; start..end, strand, type, name):
    468..742     +  misc_feature   MESV Ψ (fragment): packaging signal of murine embryonic stem cell virus
    809..1225    +  CDS            gag (truncated): truncated Moloney murine leukemia virus (MMLV) gag gene lacking the start codon
   1242..1919    +  CDS            mEos2: mEos2 is a photoconvertible green/yellow fluorescent protein published in 2009, derived from Lobophyllia hemprichii. It has moderate acid sensitivity.
   1926..3401    +  CDS            YAP1: YAP1_HUMAN - Also known as YAP65. Experimental evidence at protein level: Swiss-Prot protein existence level 1. [Isoform 3]: Activates the C-terminal fragment (CTF) of ERBB4 (isoform 3). From Homo sapiens (Human).
   3421..3750    +  promoter       SV40 promoter: SV40 enhancer and early promoter
   3824..4846    +  CDS            hph: KHYB_ECOLX - Experimental evidence at protein level: Swiss-Prot protein existence level 1. The aminoglycoside phosphotransferases achieve inactivation of their antibiotic substrates by phosphorylation. Only phosphorylates hygromycin and closely related compounds such as demethyl analogs and destomycin. From Escherichia coli.
   4877..4899    +  rep_origin     f1 ori (fragment): f1 bacteriophage origin of replication; arrow indicates direction of (+) strand synthesis
   4896..5465    +  rep_origin     ori: high-copy-number ColE1/pMB1/pBR322/pUC origin of replication
   5525..5646    +  LTR            3' LTR (ΔU3) (fragment): self-inactivating 3' long terminal repeat (LTR) from Moloney murine leukemia virus
   5647..6116    +  LTR            LTR: long terminal repeat from Moloney murine leukemia virus
   6231..7091    -  CDS            AmpR: β-lactamase; bla; confers resistance to ampicillin, carbenicillin, and related antibiotics
   7092..7196    -  promoter       AmpR promoter: bla
   7227..344     +  LTR            LTR (across the origin): long terminal repeat from Moloney murine leukemia virus
>Addgene plasmid #124160 | pBABE (hygro) mEOS2 hYAP 1-2beta | addgene full sequence | sequence record 241198 | Addgene NGS Result
CAGGGCCAAGAACAGATGGTCCCCAGATGCGGTCCAGCCCTCAGCAGTTTCTAGAGAACCATCAGATGTT
TCCAGGGTGCCCCAAGGACCTGAAATGACCCTGTGCCTTATTTGAACTAACCAATCAGTTCGCTTCTCGC
TTCTGTTCGCGCGCTTCTGCTCCCCGAGCTCAATAAAAGAGCCCACAACCCCTCACTCGGGGCGCCAGTC
CTCCGATTGACTGAGTCGCCCGGGTACCCGTGTATCCAATAAACCCTCTTGCAGTTGCATCCGACTTGTG
GTCTCGCTGTTCCTTGGGAGGGTCTCCTCTGAGTGATTGACTACCCGTCAGCGGGGGTCTTTCATTTGGG
GGCTCGTCCGGGATCGGGAGACCCCTGCCCAGGGACCACCGACCCACCACCGGGAGGCAAGCTGGCCAGC
AACTTATCTGTGTCTGTCCGATTGTCTAGTGTCTATGACTGATTTTATGCGCCTGCGTCGGTACTAGTTA
GCTAACTAGCTCTGTATCTGGCGGACCCGTGGTGGAACTGACGAGTTCTGAACACCCGGCCGCAACCCTG
GGAGACGTCCCAGGGACTTTGGGGGCCGTTTTTGTGGCCCGACCTGAGGAAGGGAGTCGATGTGGAATCC
GACCCCGTCAGGATATGTGGTTCTGGTAGGAGACGAGAACCTAAAACAGTTCCCGCCTCCGTCTGAATTT
TTGCTTTCGGTTTGGAACCGAAGCCGCGCGTCTTGTCTGCTGCAGCGCTGCAGCATCGTTCTGTGTTGTC
TCTGTCTGACTGTGTTTCTGTATTTGTCTGAAAATTAGGGCCAGACTGTTACCACTCCCTTAAGTTTGAC
CTTAGGTCACTGGAAAGATGTCGAGCGGATCGCTCACAACCAGTCGGTAGATGTCAAGAAGAGACGTTGG
GTTACCTTCTGCTCTGCAGAATGGCCAACCTTTAACGTCGGATGGCCGCGAGACGGCACCTTTAACCGAG
ACCTCATCACCCAGGTTAAGATCAAGGTCTTTTCACCTGGCCCGCATGGACACCCAGACCAGGTCCCCTA
CATCGTGACCTGGGAAGCCTTGGCTTTTGACCCCCCTCCCTGGGTCAAGCCCTTTGTACACCCTAAGCCT
CCGCCTCCTCTTCCTCCATCCGCCCCGTCTCTCCCCCTTGAACCTCCTCGTTCGACCCCGCCTCGATCCT
CCCTTTATCCAGCCCTCACTCCTTCTCTAGGCGCCGGCCGGATCCGCCACCATGAGTGCGATTAAGCCAG
ACATGAAGATCAAACTCCGTATGGAAGGCAACGTAAACGGGCACCACTTTGTGATCGACGGAGATGGTAC
AGGCAAGCCTTTTGAGGGAAAACAGAGTATGGATCTTGAAGTCAAAGAGGGCGGACCTCTGCCTTTTGCC
TTTGATATCCTGACCACTGCATTCCATTACGGCAACAGGGTATTCGCCAAATATCCAGACAACATACAAG
ACTATTTTAAGCAGTCGTTTCCTAAGGGGTATTCGTGGGAACGAAGCTTGACTTTCGAAGACGGGGGCAT
TTGCATTGCCAGAAACGACATAACAATGGAAGGGGACACTTTCTATAATAAAGTTCGATTTTATGGTACC
AACTTTCCCGCCAATGGTCCAGTTATGCAGAAGAAGACGCTGAAATGGGAGCCCTCCACTGAGAAAATGT
ATGTGCGTGATGGAGTGCTGACGGGTGATATTCATATGGCTTTGTTGCTTGAAGGAAATGCCCATTACCG
ATGTGACTTCAGAACTACTTACAAAGCTAAGGAGAAGGGTGTCAAGTTACCAGGCTACCACTTTGTGGAC
CACTGCATTGAGATTTTAAGCCATGACAAAGATTACAACAAGGTTAAGCTGTATGAGCATGCTGTTGCTC
ATTCTGGATTGCCTGACAATGCCAGACGAGAATTCATGGATCCCGGGCAGCAGCCGCCGCCTCAACCGGC
CCCCCAGGGCCAAGGGCAGCCGCCTTCGCAGCCCCCGCAGGGGCAGGGCCCGCCGTCCGGACCCGGGCAA
CCGGCACCCGCGGCGACCCAGGCGGCGCCGCAGGCACCCCCCGCCGGGCATCAGATCGTGCACGTCCGCG
GGGACTCGGAGACCGACCTGGAGGCGCTCTTCAACGCCGTCATGAACCCCAAGACGGCCAACGTGCCCCA
GACCGTGCCCATGAGGCTCCGGAAGCTGCCCGACTCCTTCTTCAAGCCGCCGGAGCCCAAATCCCACTCC
CGACAGGCCAGTACTGATGCAGGCACTGCAGGAGCCCTGACTCCACAGCATGTTCGAGCTCATTCCTCTC
CAGCTTCTCTGCAGTTGGGAGCTGTTTCTCCTGGGACACTGACCCCCACTGGAGTAGTCTCTGGCCCAGC
AGCTACACCCACAGCTCAGCATCTTCGACAGTCTTCTTTTGAGATACCTGATGATGTACCTCTGCCAGCA
GGTTGGGAGATGGCAAAGACATCTTCTGGTCAGAGATACTTCTTAAATCACATCGATCAGACAACAACAT
GGCAGGACCCCAGGAAGGCCATGCTGTCCCAGATGAACGTCACAGCCCCCACCAGTCCACCAGTGCAGCA
GAATATGATGAACTCGGCTTCAGGTCCTCTTCCTGATGGATGGGAACAAGCCATGACTCAGGATGGAGAA
ATTTACTATATAAACCATAAGAACAAGACCACCTCTTGGCTAGACCCAAGGCTTGACCCTCGTTTTGCCA
TGAACCAGAGAATCAGTCAGAGTGCTCCAGTGAAACAGCCACCACCCCTGGCTCCCCAGAGCCCACAGGG
AGGCGTCATGGGTGGCAGCAACTCCAACCAGCAGCAACAGATGCGACTGCAGCAACTGCAGATGGAGAAG
GAGAGGCTGCGGCTGAAACAGCAAGAACTGCTTCGGCAGGTGAGGCCACAGGAGTTAGCCCTGCGTAGCC
AGTTACCAACACTGGAGCAGGATGGTGGGACTCAAAATCCAGTGTCTTCTCCCGGGATGTCTCAGGAATT
GAGAACAATGACGACCAATAGCTCAGATCCTTTCCTTAACAGTGGCACCTATCACTCTCGAGATGAGAGT
ACAGACAGTGGACTAAGCATGAGCAGCTACAGTGTCCCTCGAACCCCAGATGACTTCCTGAACAGTGTGG
ATGAGATGGATACAGGTGATACTATCAACCAAAGCACCCTGCCCTCACAGCAGAACCGTTTCCCAGACTA
CCTTGAAGCCATTCCTGGGACAAATGTGGACCTTGGAACACTGGAAGGAGATGGAATGAACATAGAAGGA
GAGGAGCTGATGCCAAGTCTGCAGGAAGCTTTGAGTTCTGACATCCTTAATGACATGGAGTCTGTTTTGG
CTGCCACCAAGCTAGATAAAGAAAGCTTTCTTACATGGTTATAGGTCGACCCTGTGGAATGTGTGTCAGT
TAGGGTGTGGAAAGTCCCCAGGCTCCCCAGCAGGCAGAAGTATGCAAAGCATGCATCTCAATTAGTCAGC
AACCAGGTGTGGAAAGTCCCCAGGCTCCCCAGCAGGCAGAAGTATGCAAAGCATGCATCTCAATTAGTCA
GCAACCATAGTCCCGCCCCTAACTCCGCCCATCCCGCCCCTAACTCCGCCCAGTTCCGCCCATTCTCCGC
CCCATGGCTGACTAATTTTTTTTATTTATGCAGAGGCCGAGGCCGCCTCGGCCTCTGAGCTATTCCAGAA
GTAGTGAGGAGGCTTTTTTGGAGGCCTAGGCTTTTGCAAAAAGCTTGCCAGCTGGGGCGCCCTCTGGTAA
GGTTGGGAAGCCCTGCAGATCTGATCCCGGGGGGCAATGAGATATGAAAAAGCCTGAACTCACCGCGACG
TCTGTCGAGAAGTTTCTGATCGAAAAGTTCGACAGCGTCTCCGACCTGATGCAGCTCTCGGAGGGCGAAG
AATCTCGTGCTTTCAGCTTCGATGTAGGAGGGCGTGGATATGTCCTGCGGGTAAATAGCTGCGCCGATGG
TTTCTACAAAGATCGTTATGTTTATCGGCACTTTGCATCGGCCGCGCTCCCGATTCCGGAAGTGCTTGAC
ATTGGGGAATTTAGCGAGAGCCTGACCTATTGCATCTCCCGCCGTGCACAGGGTGTCACGTTGCAAGACC
TGCCTGAAACCGAACTGCCCGCTGTTCTGCAGCCGGTCGCGGAGGCCATGGATGCGATCGCTGCGGCCGA
TCTTAGCCAGACGAGCGGGTTCGGCCCATTCGGACCGCAAGGAATCGGTCAATACACTACATGGCGTGAT
TTCATATGCGCGATTGCTGATCCCCATGTGTATCACTGGCAAACTGTGATGGACGACACCGTCAGTGCGT
CCGTCGCGCAGGCTCTCGATGAGCTGATGCTTTGGGCCGAGGACTGCCCCGAAGTCCGGCACCTCGTGCA
CGCGGATTTCGGCTCCAACAATGTCCTGACGGACAATGGCCGCATAACAGCGGTCATTGACTGGAGCGAG
GCGATGTTCGGGGATTCCCAATACGAGGTCGCCAACATCTTCTTCTGGAGGCCGTGGTTGGCTTGTATGG
AGCAGCAGACGCGCTACTTCGAGCGGAGGCATCCGGAGCTTGCAGGATCGCCGCGGCTCCGGGCGTATAT
GCTCCGCATTGGTCTTGACCAACTCTATCAGAGCTTGGTTGACGGCAATTTCGATGATGCAGCTTGGGCG
CAGGGTCGATGCGACGCAATCGTCCGATCCGGAGCCGGGACTGTCGGGCGTACACAAATCGCCCGCAGAA
GCGCGGCCGTCTGGACCGATGGCTGTGTAGAAGTACTCGCCGATAGTGGAAACCGACGCCCCAGCACTCG
TCCGAGGGCAAAGGAATAGAGTAGATGCCGACCGGGATCTATCGATGCGGCGGGTGTGGTGGTTACGCGT
AATCTGCTGCTTGCAAACAAAAAAACCACCGCTACCAGCGGTGGTTTGTTTGCCGGATCAAGAGCTACCA
ACTCTTTTTCCGAAGGTAACTGGCTTCAGCAGAGCGCAGATACCAAATACTGTTCTTCTAGTGTAGCCGT
AGTTAGGCCACCACTTCAAGAACTCTGTAGCACCGCCTACATACCTCGCTCTGCTAATCCTGTTACCAGT
GGCTGCTGCCAGTGGCGATAAGTCGTGTCTTACCGGGTTGGACTCAAGACGATAGTTACCGGATAAGGCG
CAGCGGTCGGGCTGAACGGGGGGTTCGTGCACACAGCCCAGCTTGGAGCGAACGACCTACACCGAACTGA
GATACCTACAGCGTGAGCTATGAGAAAGCGCCACGCTTCCCGAAGGGAGAAAGGCGGACAGGTATCCGGT
AAGCGGCAGGGTCGGAACAGGAGAGCGCACGAGGGAGCTTCCAGGGGGAAACGCCTGGTATCTTTATAGT
CCTGTCGGGTTTCGCCACCTCTGACTTGAGCGTCGATTTTTGTGATGCTCGTCAGGGGGGCGGAGCCTAT
GGAAAAACGCCAGCAACGCATCGATAAAATAAAAGATTTTATTTAGTCTCCAGAAAAAGGGGGGAATGAA
AGACCCCACCTGTAGGTTTGGCAAGCTAGCTTAAGTAACGCCATTTTGCAAGGCATGGAAAAATACATAA
CTGAGAATAGAGAAGTTCAGATCAAGGTCAGGAACAGATGGAACAGCTGAATATGGGCCAAACAGGATAT
CTGTGGTAAGCAGTTCCTGCCCCGGCTCAGGGCCAAGAACAGATGGAACAGCTGAATATGGGCCAAACAG
GATATCTGTGGTAAGCAGTTCCTGCCCCGGCTCAGGGCCAAGAACAGATGGTCCCCAGATGCGGTCCAGC
CCTCAGCAGTTTCTAGAGAACCATCAGATGTTTCCAGGGTGCCCCAAGGACCTGAAATGACCCTGTGCCT
TATTTGAACTAACCAATCAGTTCGCTTCTCGCTTCTGTTCGCGCGCTTCTGCTCCCCGAGCTCAATAAAA
GAGCCCACAACCCCTCACTCGGGGCGCCAGTCCTCCGATTGACTGAGTCGCCCGGGTACCCGTGTATCCA
ATAAACCCTCTTGCAGTTGCATCCGACTTGTGGTCTCGCTGTTCCTTGGGAGGGTCTCCTCTGAGTGATT
GACTACCCGTCAGCGGGGGTCTTTCACATGCAGCATGTATCAAAATTAATTTGGTTTTTTTTCTTAAGTA
TTTACATTAAATGGCCATAGTGCGGCCGCAAATCAATCTAAAGTATATATGAGTAAACTTGGTCTGACAG
TTACCAATGCTTAATCAGTGAGGCACCTATCTCAGCGATCTGTCTATTTCGTTCATCCATAGTTGCCTGA
CTCCCCGTCGTGTAGATAACTACGATACGGGAGGGCTTACCATCTGGCCCCAGTGCTGCAATGATACCGC
GAGACCCACGCTCACCGGCTCCAGATTTATCAGCAATAAACCAGCCAGCCGGAAGGGCCGAGCGCAGAAG
TGGTCCTGCAACTTTATCCGCCTCCATCCAGTCTATTAATTGTTGCCGGGAAGCTAGAGTAAGTAGTTCG
CCAGTTAATAGTTTGCGCAACGTTGTTGCCATTGCTACAGGCATCGTGGTGTCACGCTCGTCGTTTGGTA
TGGCTTCATTCAGCTCCGGTTCCCAACGATCAAGGCGAGTTACATGATCCCCCATGTTGTGCAAAAAAGC
GGTTAGCTCCTTCGGTCCTCCGATCGTTGTCAGAAGTAAGTTGGCCGCAGTGTTATCACTCATGGTTATG
GCAGCACTGCATAATTCTCTTACTGTCATGCCATCCGTAAGATGCTTTTCTGTGACTGGTGAGTACTCAA
CCAAGTCATTCTGAGAATAGTGTATGCGGCGACCGAGTTGCTCTTGCCCGGCGTCAATACGGGATAATAC
CGCGCCACATAGCAGAACTTTAAAAGTGCTCATCATTGGAAAACGTTCTTCGGGGCGAAAACTCTCAAGG
ATCTTACCGCTGTTGAGATCCAGTTCGATGTAACCCACTCGTGCACCCAACTGATCTTCAGCATCTTTTA
CTTTCACCAGCGTTTCTGGGTGAGCAAAAACAGGAAGGCAAAATGCCGCAAAAAAGGGAATAAGGGCGAC
ACGGAAATGTTGAATACTCATACTCTTCCTTTTTCAATATTATTGAAGCATTTATCAGGGTTATTGTCTC
ATGAGCGGATACATATTTGAATGTATTTAGAAAAATAAACAAATAGGGGTTCCGCGCACATTTCCCCGAA
AAGTGCCACCTGCAGCCTGAATATGGGCCAAACAGGATATCTGTGGTAAGCAGTTCCTGCCCCGGCTCAG
GGCCAAGAACAGATGGAACAGCTGAATATGGGCCAAACAGGATATCTGTGGTAAGCAGTTCCTGCCCCGG
CT
